Addgene plasmid #123861: MTK6_007
Purpose: Encodes the attB phiC31 transposon recognition site cassette as a type 6 part to be used in the MTK system
Depositing lab: Hana El-Samad. Depositing organization: University of California, San Francisco (UCSF). Publication: A Toolkit for Rapid Modular Construction of Biological Circuits in Mammalian Cells. Fonseca JP, Bonny AR, Kumar GR, Ng AH, Town J, Wu QC, Aslankoohi E, Chen SY, Dods G, Harrigan P, Osimiri LC, Kistler AL, El-Samad H. ACS Synth Biol. 2019 Nov 15;8(11):2593-2606. doi: 10.1021/acssynbio.9b00322. Epub 2019 Nov 5. PubMed 31686495.
Backbone
  Vector backbone: MTK0_027
  Vector type: Mammalian Expression
Growth in bacteria
  Bacterial resistance: Chloramphenicol, 25 μg/mL
  Growth temperature: 37°C
  Growth strain: DH5alpha
  Copy number: Unknown
Gene/Insert
  Gene/Insert name: attB (phiC31)
  Species: Synthetic
  Cloning method: Restriction Enzyme; 5′ cloning site unknown (unknown if destroyed); 3′ cloning site unknown (unknown if destroyed)
Terms and licenses: Academic/Nonprofit Terms; Industry Terms: Not Available to Industry
Depositor comments: Type 6 parts can be components of the destination backbone such as resistance cassette, nuclear marker, integrase recognition sites in the MTK Please visit https://www.biorxiv.org/content/10.1101/506188v2 for BioRxiv preprint
How to cite: MTK6_007 was a gift from Hana El-Samad (Addgene plasmid # 123861 ; http://n2t.net/addgene:123861 ; RRID:Addgene_123861)
