[The description below was written by a language model from this plasmid's Addgene catalogue record and pLannotate feature annotations shown in this document.]
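Description:
MTK6_007 is a small (about 1.7 kb) part plasmid from the Mammalian Toolkit (MTK), a modular hierarchical cloning system for assembling genetic circuits for mammalian cells. It is built on the MTK0_027 part-entry backbone and is catalogued as a mammalian expression vector, although the plasmid itself carries no mammalian promoter, coding sequence or polyadenylation signal. It functions as a storage and donor vector for a single DNA part. It is propagated in E. coli through a high-copy ColE1/pUC-type origin of replication and selected with chloramphenicol. Resistance comes from the cat gene (chloramphenicol acetyltransferase), driven by its native promoter and followed by a minimal lambda t0 transcription terminator.

The payload is a synthetic minimal attB site for the phage φC31 integrase, a short sequence of roughly 34 bp lying between the origin and the resistance cassette. The catalogue purpose line calls it a "transposon recognition site", but the feature annotation identifies it as the attachment site of a serine integrase, which catalyses unidirectional recombination between attB and a partner attP site. In the MTK scheme this is a type 6 part. According to the depositor, that category covers components of the destination backbone, such as resistance cassettes, nuclear markers and integrase recognition sites. The part is therefore meant to be combined with other MTK parts to build destination vectors whose assembled circuits can be integrated by φC31 integrase. The record does not state which restriction sites flank the part, and the feature table does not annotate them.
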