Features (pLannotate 1.2.2; 5 found; start..end, strand, type, name):
     98..686     +  rep_origin     ori: high-copy-number ColE1/pMB1/pBR322/pUC origin of replication
    801..834     +  protein_bind   attB: minimal attB site for the φC31 integrase (Groth et al., 2000) phage φC31 integrase
    852..886     -  terminator     lambda t0 terminator: minimal transcription terminator from phage lambda (Scholtissek and Grosse, 1987)
    960..1616    -  CDS            cat: CAT_ECOLX - Experimental evidence at protein level: Swiss-Prot protein existence level 1. This enzyme is an effector of chloramphenicol resistance in bacteria. From Escherichia coli. This protein is used as a marker in many commonly used cloning vectors, such as pACYC184.
   1617..14      -  promoter       cat promoter (across the origin): promoter of the E. coli cat gene encoding chloramphenicol acetyltransferase
>Addgene plasmid #123861 | MTK6_007 | addgene full sequence | sequence record 249811 | Addgene NGS Result
ACCTCTTACGTGCCCGATCAATCATGACCAAAATCCCTTAACGTGAGTTTTCGTTCCACTGAGCGTCAGA
CCCCGTAGAAAAGATCAAAGGATCTTCTTGAGATCCTTTTTTTCTGCGCGTAATCTGCTGCTTGCAAACA
AAAAAACCACCGCTACCAGCGGTGGTTTGTTTGCCGGATCAAGAGCTACCAACTCTTTTTCCGAAGGTAA
CTGGCTTCAGCAGAGCGCAGATACCAAATACTGTTCTTCTAGTGTAGCCGTAGTTAGGCCACCACTTCAA
GAACTCTGTAGCACCGCCTACATACCTCGCTCTGCTAATCCTGTTACCAGTGGCTGCTGCCAGTGGCGAT
AAGTCGTGTCTTACCGGGTTGGACTCAAGACGATAGTTACCGGATAAGGCGCAGCGGTCGGGCTGAACGG
GGGGTTCGTGCACACAGCCCAGCTTGGAGCGAACGACCTACACCGAACTGAGATACCTACAGCGTGAGCT
ATGAGAAAGCGCCACGCTTCCCGAAGGGAGAAAGGCGGACAGGTATCCGGTAAGCGGCAGGGTCGGAACA
GGAGAGCGCACGAGGGAGCTTCCAGGGGGAAACGCCTGGTATCTTTATAGTCCTGTCGGGTTTCGCCACC
TCTGACTTGAGCGTCGATTTTTGTGATGCTCGTCAGGGGGGCGGAGCCTATGGAAAAACGCCAGCAACGC
GGCCTTTTTACGGTTCCTGGCCTTTTGCTGGCCTTTTGCTCACATGTTCTTTCCTGCGTTATCCCCTGAT
TCTGTGGATAACCGTAGTCGGTCTCATACAGTGCCAGGGCGTGCCCTTGGGCTCCCCGGGCGCGGAGTTG
AGACCAGACCAATAAAAAACGCCCGGCGGCAACCGAGCGTTCTGAACAAATCCAGATGGAGTTCTGAGGT
CATTACTGGATCTATCAACAGGAGTCCAAGCGAGCTCGATATCAAATTACGCCCCGCCCTGCCACTCATC
GCAGTACTGTTGTAATTCATTAAGCATTCTGCCGACATGGAAGCCATCACAAACGGCATGATGAACCTGA
ATCGCCAGCGGCATCAGCACCTTGTCGCCTTGCGTATAATATTTGCCCATGGTGAAAACGGGGGCGAAGA
AGTTGTCCATATTGGCCACGTTTAAATCAAAACTGGTGAAACTCACCCAGGGATTGGCTGAAACGAAAAA
CATATTCTCAATAAACCCTTTAGGGAAATAGGCCAGGTTTTCACCGTAACACGCCACATCTTGCGAATAT
ATGTGTAGAAACTGCCGGAAATCGTCGTGGTATTCACTCCAGAGCGATGAAAACGTTTCAGTTTGCTCAT
GGAAAACGGTGTAACAAGGGTGAACACTATCCCATATCACCAGCTCACCGTCTTTCATTGCCATACGAAA
TTCCGGATGAGCATTCATCAGGCGGGCAAGAATGTGAATAAAGGCCGGATAAAACTTGTGCTTATTTTTC
TTTACGGTCTTTAAAAAGGCCGTAATATCCAGCTGAACGGTCTGGTTATAGGTACATTGAGCAACTGACT
GAAATGCCTCAAAATGTTCTTTACGATGCCATTGGGATATATCAACGGTGGTATATCCAGTGATTTTTTT
CTCCATTTTAGCTTCCTTAGCTCCTGAAAATCTCGATAACTCAAAAAATACGCCCGGTAGTGATCTTATT
TCATTATGGTGAAAGTTGGA
